>Addgene plasmid #192948 | pKTop::sptse5-CT (1169-1229) | addgene full sequence | sequence record 380616 | Addgene NGS Result
ATGACCATGATTACGCCAAGCTATGAAGTACCTGCTGCCGACCGCGGCGGCGGGTCTGCTGCTGCTGGCG
GCGCAGCCGGCGATGGCGATGGGCCTGATCATTCCGCTGGTTGTGATCGGTGCGTTTGCGGCGCGTGCGG
CGATTGGTGCGGCGCTGGGTGCGGGCATTGAGCTGGGTATGCAGACCGGCAAACAAGTGCTGGGTCAGAT
GAAGGATAACTGGGACAGCGATCGTGACCTGACCGATATCAAGTGGAAATGCATCGACATTAACTGGAAA
GGGAGCTCGGCCCGGACACCAGAAATGCCTGTTCTGGAAAACCGGGCTGCTCAGGGCGATATTACTGCAC
CCGGCGGTGCTCGCCGTTTAACGGGTGATCAGACTGCCGCTCTGCGTGATTCTCTTAGCGATAAACCTGC
AAAAAATATTATTTTGCTGATTGGCGATGGGATGGGGGACTCGGAAATTACTGCCGCACGTAATTATGCC
GAAGGTGCGGGCGGCTTTTTTAAAGGTATAGATGCCTTACCGCTTACCGGGCAATACACTCACTATGCGC
TGAATAAAAAAACCGGCAAACCGGACTACGTCACCGACTCGGCTGCATCAGCAACCGCCTGGTCAACCGG
TGTCAAAACCTATAACGGCGCGCTGGGCGTCGATATTCACGAAAAAGATCACCCAACGATTCTGGAAATG
GCAAAAGCCGCAGGTCTGGCGACCGGTAACGTTTCTACCGCAGAGTTGCAGGATGCCACGCCCGCTGCGC
TGGTGGCACATGTGACCTCGCGCAAATGCTACGGTCCGAGCGCGACCAGTGAAAAATGTCCGGGTAACGC
TCTGGAAAAAGGCGGAAAAGGATCGATTACCGAACAGCTGCTTAACGCTCGTGCCGACGTTACGCTTGGC
GGCGGCGCAAAAACCTTTGCTGAAACGGCAACCGCTGGTGAATGGCAGGGAAAAACGCTGCGTGAACAGG
CACAGGCGCGTGGTTATCAGTTGGTGAGCGATGCTGCCTCACTGAATTCGGTGACGGAAGCGAATCAGCA
AAAACCCCTGCTTGGCCTGTTTGCTGACGGCAATATGCCAGTGCGCTGGCTAGGACCGAAAGCAACGTAC
CATGGCAATATCGATAAGCCCGCAGTCACCTGTACGCCAAATCCGCAACGTAATGACAGTGTACCAACCC
TGGCGCAGATGACCGACAAAGCCATTGAATTGTTGAGTAAAAATGAGAAAGGCTTTTTCCTGCAAGTTGA
AGGTGCGTCAATCGATAAACAGGATCATGCTGCGAATCCTTGTGGGCAAATTGGCGAGACGGTCGATCTC
GATGAAGCCGTACAACGGGCGCTGGAATTCGCTAAAAAGGAGGGTAACACGCTGGTCATAGTCACCGCTG
ATCACGCCCACGCCAGCCAGATTGTTGCGCCGGATACCAAAGCTCCGGGCCTCACCCAGGCGCTAAATAC
CAAAGATGGCGCAGTGATGGTGATGAGTTACGGGAACTCCGAAGAGGATTCACAAGAACATACCGGCAGT
CAGTTGCGTATTGCGGCGTATGGCCCGCATGCCGCCAATGTTGTTGGACTGACCGACCAGACCGATCTCT
TCTACACCATGAAAGCCGCTCTGGGGCTGAAAACGGATTCACTGGCCGTCGTTTTACAACGTCGTGACTG
GGAAAACCCTGGCGTTACCCAACTTAATCGCCTTGCAGCACATCCCCCTTTCGCCAGCTGGCGTAATAGC
GAAGAGGCCCGCACCGATCGCCCTTCCCAACAGTTGCGCAGCCTGAATGGCGAATGGCGCTAAGTGCACT
CTCAGTACAATCTGCTCTGATGCCGCATAGTTAAGCCAGCCCCGACACCCGCCAACACCCGCTGACGCGC
CCTGACGGGCTTGTCTGCTCCCGGCATCCGCTTACAGACAAGCTGTGACCGTCTCCGGGAGCTGCATGTG
TCAGAGGTTTTCACCGTCATCACCGAAACGCGCGAGACGAAAGGGCCGCCCTTCCCAACAGTTGCGCAGC
CTGAATGGCGAATGGCGCTGATGTCCGGCGGTGCTTTTGCCGTTACGCACCACCCCGTCAGTAGCTGAAC
AGGAGGGACAGGGGGTGGGCGAAGAACTCCAGCATGAGATCCCCGCGCTGGAGGATCATCCAGCCGGCGT
CCCGGAAAACGATTCCGAAGCCCAACCTTTCATAGAAGGCGGCGGTGGAATCGAAATCTCGTGATGGCAG
GTTGGGCGTCGCTTGGTCGGTCATTTCGAACCCCAGAGTCCCGCTCAGAAGAACTCGTCAAGAAGGCGAT
AGAAGGCGATGCGCTGCGAATCGGGAGCGGCGATACCGTAAAGCACGAGGAAGCGGTCAGCCCATTCGCC
GCCAAGCTCTTCAGCAATATCACGGGTAGCCAACGCTATGTCCTGATAGCGGTCCGCCACACCCAGCCGG
CCACAGTCGATGAATCCAGAAAAGCGGCCATTTTCCACCATGATATTCGGCAAGCAGGCATCGCCATGGG
TCACGACGAGATCCTCGCCGTCGGGCATCCGCGCCTTGAGCCTGGCGAACAGTTCGGCTGGCGCGAGCCC
CTGATGCTCTTCGTCCAGATCATCCTGATCGACAAGACCGGCTTCCATCCGAGTACGTGCTCGCTCGATG
CGATGTTTCGCTTGGTGGTCGAATGGGCAGGTAGCCGGATCAAGCGTATGCAGCCGCCGCATTGCATCAG
CCATGATGGATACTTTCTCGGCAGGAGCAAGGTGAGATGACAGGAGATCCTGCCCCGGCACTTCGCCCAA
TAGCAGCCAGTCCCTTCCCGCTTCAGTGACAACGTCGAGCACAGCTGCGCAAGGAACGCCCGTCGTGGCC
AGCCACGATAGCCGCGCTGCCTCGTCTTGGAGTTCATTCAGGGCACCGGACAGGTCGGTCTTGACAAAAA
GAACCGGGCGCCCCTGCGCTGACAGCCGGAACACGGCGGCATCAGAGCAGCCGATTGTCTGTTGTGCCCA
GTCATAGCCGAATAGCCTCTCCACCCAAGCGGCCGGAGAACCTGCGTGCAATCCATCTTGTTCAATCATG
CGAAACGATCCTCATCCTGTCTCTTGATCAGATCTTGATCCCCTGCGCCATCAGATCCTTGGCGGCAAGA
AAGCCATCCAGTTTACTTTGCAGGGCTTCCCAACCTTACCAGAGGGCGCCCCAGCTGGCAATTCCGGTTC
GCTTGCTGTCCATAAAACCGCCCAGTCTAGCTATCGCCATGTAAGCCCACTGCAAGCTACCTGCTTTCTC
TTTGCGCTTGCGTTTTCCCTTGTCCAGATAGCCCAGTAGCTGACATTCATCCGGGGTCAGCACCGTTTCT
GCGGACTGGCTTTCTACGTGTTCCGCTTCCTTTAGCAGCCCTTGCGCCCTGAGTGCTTGCGGCAGCGTGA
AGCTGTGCCTAGAAATATTTTATCTGATTAATAAGATGATCTTCTTGAGATCGTTTTGGTCTGCGCGTAA
TCTCTTGCTCTGAAAACGAAAAAACCGCCTTGCAGGGCGGTTTTTCGAAGGTTCTCTGAGCTACCAACTC
TTTGAACCGAGGTAACTGGCTTGGAGGAGCGCAGTCACCAAAACTTGTCCTTTCAGTTTAGCCTTAACCG
GCGCATGACTTCAAGACTAACTCCTCTAAATCAATTACCAGTGGCTGCTGCCAGTGGTGCTTTTGCATGT
CTTTCCGGGTTGGACTCAAGACGATAGTTACCGGATAAGGCGCAGCGGTCGGACTGAACGGGGGGTTCGT
GCATACAGTCCAGCTTGGAGCGAACTGCCTACCCGGAACTGAGTGTCAGGCGTGGAATGAGACAAACGCG
GCCATAACAGCGGAATGACACCGGTAAACCGAAAGGCAGGAACAGGAGAGCGCACGAGGGAGCCGCCAGG
GGGAAACGCCTGGTATCTTTATAGTCCTGTCGGGTTTCGCCACCACTGATTTGAGCGTCAGATTTCGTGA
TGCTTGTCAGGGGGGCGGAGCCTATGGAAAAACGGCTTTGCCGCGGCCCTCTCACTTCCCTGTTAAGTAT
CTTCCTGGCATCTTCCAGGAAATCTCCGCCCCGTTCGTAAGCCATTTCCGCTCGCCGCAGTCGAACGACC
GAGCGTAGCGAGTCAGTGAGCGAGGAAGCGGAATATATCCTGTATCACATATTCTGCTGACGCACCGGTG
CAGCCTTTTTTCTCCTGCCACATGAAGCACTTCACTGACACCCTCATCAGTGCCAACATAGTAAGCCAGT
ATATACACTCCGCTAGCGCCCAATACGCAAACCGCCTCTCCCCGCGCGTTGGCCGATTCATTAATGCAGC
TGGCACGACAGGTTTCCCGACTGGAAAGCGGGCAGTGAGCGCAACGCAATTAATGTGAGTTAGCTCACTC
ATTAGGCACCCCAGGCTTTACACTTTATGCTTCCGGCTCGTATGTTGTGTGGAATTGTGAGCGGATAACA
ATTTCACACAGGAAACAGCT
Features (pLannotate 1.2.2; 17 found; start..end, strand, type, name):
     23..88      +  CDS            pel1 (fragment): PLY1_PECAS - Also known as pelA. Experimental evidence at protein level: Swiss-Prot protein existence level 1. Involved in maceration and soft-rotting of plant tissue. From Pectobacterium atrosepticum (strain SCRI 1043 / ATCC BAA-672) (Erwinia carotovora subsp. atroseptica).
     65..292     +  CDS            tse5 (fragment): TSE5_PSEAE - Protein predicted: Swiss-Prot protein existence level 4. Toxin secreted by the H1 type VI (H1-T6SS) secretion system that acts on bacterial target cells. The producing bacterium is protected by a cognate immunity protein. From Pseudomonas aeruginosa (strain ATCC 15692 / DSM 22644 / CIP 104116 / JCM 14847 / LMG 12228 / 1C / PRS 101 / PAO1).
    290..1642    +  CDS            phoA: PPB_ECOLI - Experimental evidence at protein level: Swiss-Prot protein existence level 1. From Escherichia coli (strain K12).
   1643..1804    +  CDS            lacZα (fragment): LacZα fragment of β-galactosidase; lacZ fragment
   1814..1859    -  misc_feature   bom (fragment): basis of mobility region from pBR322
   1961..1996    -  CDS            rop (fragment): Rop protein, which maintains plasmids at low copy number; rop
   2007..2042    +  CDS            lacZα (fragment): LacZα fragment of β-galactosidase; lacZ fragment
   2045..2111    -  mobile_element IS1 (fragment): prokaryotic transposable element IS1
   2112..2264    -  CDS            ble (fragment): BLE_KLEPN - Experimental evidence at protein level: Swiss-Prot protein existence level 1. Binding protein with a strong affinity to the bleomycin family of antibiotics. Binds to CL990; an antimitotic-antibiotic compound. From Klebsiella pneumoniae.
   2288..3079    -  CDS            neo: KKA2_KLEPN - Also known as kan, nptII. Experimental evidence at protein level: Swiss-Prot protein existence level 1. Resistance to kanamycin, neomycin, paromomycin, ribostamycin, butirosin and gentamicin B. From Klebsiella pneumoniae.
   3111..3440    -  CDS            tnpA (fragment): TN5P_ECOLX - Also known as tnp. Experimental evidence at protein level: Swiss-Prot protein existence level 1. Mediates transposition of transposon Tn5 by a 'cut and paste' mechanism. First, the monomeric transposase binds the 19 bp inverted DNA repeats flanking the transposon. Then, dimerization of the DNA- bound transposase creates a synaptic DNA complex. After nicking of the first DNA strand, excision of the transposon proceeds through a series of intermediates. The transposase then mediates the insertion of the transposon at a new site by strand transfer. The activity of the wild- type tran
   3475..4020    +  rep_origin     p15A ori: Plasmids containing the medium-copy-number p15A origin of replication can be propagated in E. coli cells that contain a second plasmid with the ColE1 origin.
   4108..4163    +  rep_origin     RSF ori (fragment): Plasmids containing the RSF 1030 origin of replication can be propagated in E. coli cells that contain additional plasmids with compatible origins.
   4286..4378    +  CDS            lacI (fragment): lac repressor; lacI; The lac repressor binds to the lac operator to inhibit transcription in E. coli. This inhibition can be relieved by adding lactose or isopropyl-β-D-thiogalactopyranoside (IPTG).
   4391..4412    +  protein_bind   CAP binding site: CAP binding activates transcription in the presence of cAMP. E. coli catabolite activator protein
   4427..4457    +  promoter       lac promoter: promoter for the E. coli lac operon
   4465..4481    +  protein_bind   lac operator: The lac repressor binds to the lac operator to inhibit transcription in E. coli. This inhibition can be relieved by adding lactose or isopropyl-β-D-thiogalactopyranoside (IPTG). lac repressor encoded by lacI
