[The description below was written by a language model from this plasmid's Addgene catalogue record and pLannotate feature annotations shown in this document.]
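Description:
pKTop::sptse5-CT (1169-1229) is a 4.5 kb bacterial expression plasmid built on the pKTop backbone, a vector designed for mapping membrane protein topology in E. coli with a dual PhoA–LacZα reporter. It is selected with kanamycin through the Tn5-derived neo (nptII) gene, which is flanked by remnants of the transposon (partial ble and transposase sequences). The feature table annotates a p15A origin of replication, generally regarded as medium copy, whereas the catalogue entry lists the plasmid as high copy. Short fragments of bom, rop, IS1, lacI and an RSF origin are also detected and appear to be non-functional backbone remnants.

The payload is a single open reading frame driven by the lac promoter, with its CAP binding site and lac operator, so expression responds to lac repressor and IPTG. The frame begins with a PelB-type signal peptide (annotated as a pectate lyase fragment), followed by residues 1169–1229 of the C-terminal region of Tse5, a Pseudomonas aeruginosa toxin delivered by the H1 type VI secretion system. This is followed by E. coli alkaline phosphatase (residues 22–472, lacking its own signal sequence) and a LacZα fragment (residues 4–60). In this reporter system PhoA is active only when located in the periplasm, while LacZα complements β-galactosidase activity only in the cytoplasm. The balance of the two activities therefore reveals on which side of the inner membrane the reporter ends up. The construct was made to study membrane insertion of this Tse5-CT segment, as part of work showing that Tse5 forms membrane pores in target bacteria.
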