Addgene plasmid #192948: pKTop::sptse5-CT (1169-1229)
Purpose: For membrane insertion study; expresses Tse5-CT (1169-1229)/PhoA (22-472)/LacZ (4-60)fusion with PelB signalpeptide fused at the N-terminus
Depositing lab: David Albesa-Jové. Depositing organization: Instituto Biofisika Institutua (UPV/EHU, CSIC). Publication: The P. aeruginosa effector Tse5 forms membrane pores disrupting the membrane potential of intoxicated bacteria. Gonzalez-Magana A, Altuna J, Queralt-Martin M, Largo E, Velazquez C, Montanchez I, Bernal P, Alcaraz A, Albesa-Jove D. Commun Biol. 2022 Nov 5;5(1):1189. doi: 10.1038/s42003-022-04140-y. PubMed 36335275.
Backbone
  Vector backbone: pKTop
  Backbone manufacturer: Ladant Lab (https://research.pasteur.fr/en/team/biochemistry-of-macromolecular-interactions/)
  Vector type: Bacterial Expression
Growth in bacteria
  Bacterial resistance: Kanamycin, 50 μg/mL
  Growth temperature: 37°C
  Growth strain: DH5alpha
  Copy number: High Copy
Gene/Insert
  Gene/Insert name: sptse5-CT (1169-1229)
  Species: Pseudomonas aeruginosa
  Mutation: encodes for tse5 (1169-1229)
  Tag / fusion protein: PelB signal peptide (N terminal on insert)
  Cloning method: Unknown
Terms and licenses: Academic/Nonprofit Terms; Industry Terms: Not Available to Industry
Depositor comments: Please visit https://doi.org/10.21203/rs.3.rs-967174/v1 for preprint.
How to cite: pKTop::sptse5-CT (1169-1229) was a gift from David Albesa-Jové (Addgene plasmid # 192948 ; http://n2t.net/addgene:192948 ; RRID:Addgene_192948)
